Addgene plasmid #157526: pD649-HAsp-FLT1-COMP5AP-AviTag-9xHis
Purpose: Mammalian expression of cell-surface protein extracellular domain fused to COMP5AP-AviTag-9xHis. Protein is secreted from cells.
Depositing lab: Chris Garcia. Publication: A Human IgSF Cell-Surface Interactome Reveals a Complex Network of Protein-Protein Interactions. Wojtowicz WM, Vielmetter J, Fernandes RA, Siepe DH, Eastman CL, Chisholm GB, Cox S, Klock H, Anderson PW, Rue SM, Miller JJ, Glaser SM, Bragstad ML, Vance J, Lam AW, Lesley SA, Zinn K, Garcia KC. Cell. 2020 Aug 20;182(4):1027-1043.e17. doi: 10.1016/j.cell.2020.07.025. PubMed 32822567.
Backbone
  Vector backbone: pD649
  Backbone size w/o insert (bp): 7153
  Vector type: Mammalian Expression
Growth in bacteria
  Bacterial resistance: Ampicillin, 100 μg/mL
  Growth temperature: 37°C
  Growth strain: DH5alpha
  Copy number: High Copy
Gene/Insert
  Gene/Insert name: FLT1 (alt name: VGFR1)
  Species: H. sapiens (human)
  Insert size (bp): 2196
  Entrez Gene: FLT1 (a.k.a. FLT, FLT-1, VEGFR-1, VEGFR1)
  Promoter: CMV/SP6
  Tag / fusion protein: COMP5AP-AviTag-9xHis (C terminal on backbone)
  Cloning method: Restriction Enzyme; 5′ cloning site GCGGCCGC (not destroyed); 3′ cloning site GGCGCGCC (not destroyed)
  Sequencing primers: 5′ ATTTAGGTGACACTATAG; 3′ CGTCGCACTCCATCACGGTG
Resource information
  A portion of this plasmid was derived from a plasmid made by: synthesis by ThermoFisher
Terms and licenses: Academic/Nonprofit Terms; Industry Terms: Not Available to Industry
Depositor comments: Some plasmids in this collection may have an IS4-like element ISVsa5 family transposase upstream of the CMV promoter.
How to cite: pD649-HAsp-FLT1-COMP5AP-AviTag-9xHis was a gift from Chris Garcia (Addgene plasmid # 157526 ; http://n2t.net/addgene:157526 ; RRID:Addgene_157526)
