[The description below was written by a language model from this plasmid's Addgene catalogue record and pLannotate feature annotations shown in this document.]
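Description:
pD649-HAsp-FLT1-COMP5AP-AviTag-9xHis is a mammalian expression plasmid built on the pD649 backbone that produces a secreted, tagged form of the extracellular domain of human FLT1 (VEGFR1). It is propagated in E. coli as a high-copy plasmid through a ColE1/pUC-type origin with ampicillin selection (AmpR under its own promoter). The annotated sequence also contains an SV40 promoter/EM7 promoter cassette driving a puromycin N-acetyltransferase coding region with an SV40 polyadenylation signal, which would allow selection in mammalian cells. Short fragments of other elements (KanR, lacZα, f1 ori, ble) appear to be backbone remnants rather than functional parts.

Expression is driven by the CMV enhancer/promoter, followed by a fragment of CMV intron A and an SP6 promoter that can serve for in vitro transcription or as a sequencing primer site. The open reading frame begins with an N-terminal signal sequence. The name indicates an "HAsp" leader, while the automated annotation matches part of it to a mouse IgH signal sequence. This leader directs the product into the secretory pathway. The FLT1 ectodomain, cloned between preserved NotI and AscI sites, is fused at its C terminus to a coiled-coil segment of rat COMP, which assembles into pentamers, then to human placental alkaline phosphatase, an AviTag for enzymatic biotinylation, and a polyhistidine tag (9xHis by name, annotated as 8xHis). A bGH polyadenylation signal terminates the transcript.

The construct belongs to a collection made for mapping extracellular interactions among human IgSF cell-surface proteins. In that setting, pentamerisation raises avidity for weak binding partners and the phosphatase provides an enzymatic readout. The depositor notes that some plasmids in the collection may carry an IS4-like transposase insertion upstream of the CMV promoter; none is annotated here.
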