Features (pLannotate 1.2.2; 24 found; start..end, strand, type, name):
    119..143     -  CDS            KanR (fragment): aminoglycoside phosphotransferase; aph(3')-Ia; confers resistance to kanamycin
    254..842     +  rep_origin     ori: high-copy-number ColE1/pMB1/pBR322/pUC origin of replication
   1067..1084    +  terminator     rrnB T2 terminator (fragment): transcription terminator T2 from the E. coli rrnB gene
   1109..1128    -  CDS            lacZα (fragment): LacZα fragment of β-galactosidase; lacZ fragment
   1584..1600    +  protein_bind   lac operator: The lac repressor binds to the lac operator to inhibit transcription in E. coli. This inhibition can be relieved by adding lactose or isopropyl-β-D-thiogalactopyranoside (IPTG). lac repressor encoded by lacI
   1843..2146    +  enhancer       CMV enhancer: human cytomegalovirus immediate early enhancer
   2147..2350    +  promoter       CMV promoter: human cytomegalovirus (CMV) immediate early promoter
   2486..2529    +  intron         CMV intron (fragment): modified intron A from human cytomegalovirus
   2581..2599    +  promoter       SP6 promoter: promoter for bacteriophage SP6 RNA polymerase
   2603..2640    +  CDS            IgH signal sequence (fragment): signal sequence from the mouse immunoglobulin heavy chain variable region
   2725..4944    +  CDS            FLT1 (fragment): VGFR1_HUMAN - Also known as FLT, FRT, VEGFR1. Experimental evidence at protein level: Swiss-Prot protein existence level 1. [Isoform 7]: Has a truncated kinase domain; it increases phosphorylation of SRC at 'Tyr-418' by unknown means and promotes tumor cell invasion. From Homo sapiens (Human).
   5041..5220    +  CDS            Comp (fragment): COMP_RAT - Experimental evidence at protein level: Swiss-Prot protein existence level 1. May play a role in the structural integrity of cartilage via its interaction with other extracellular matrix proteins such as the collagens and fibronectin. Can mediate the interaction of chondrocytes with the cartilage extracellular matrix through interaction with cell surface integrin receptors. Could play a role in the pathogenesis of osteoarthritis. Potent suppressor of apoptosis in both primary chondrocytes and transformed cells. Suppresses apoptosis by blocking the activation of caspase-3 and by indu
   5208..6660    +  CDS            SEAP (fragment): secreted alkaline phosphatase from human placenta The natural enzyme has a C-terminal transmembrane sequence that is replaced by a GPI anchor.
   6685..6726    +  CDS            AviTag™ (fragment): peptide tag that allows for enzymatic biotinylation
   6730..6753    +  CDS            8xHis: 8xHis affinity tag
   6899..7010    +  polyA_signal   bGH poly(A) signal: bovine growth hormone polyadenylation signal
   7011..7119    +  rep_origin     f1 ori (fragment): f1 bacteriophage origin of replication; arrow indicates direction of (+) strand synthesis
   7133..7462    +  promoter       SV40 promoter: SV40 enhancer and early promoter
   7510..7557    +  promoter       EM7 promoter: synthetic bacterial promoter&nbsp
   7576..8175    +  CDS            PuroR (fragment): puromycin N-acetyltransferase; pac from Streptomyces; confers resistance to puromycin
   8185..8310    +  CDS            ble (fragment): BLE_KLEPN - Experimental evidence at protein level: Swiss-Prot protein existence level 1. Binding protein with a strong affinity to the bleomycin family of antibiotics. Binds to CL990; an antimitotic-antibiotic compound. From Klebsiella pneumoniae.
   8305..8426    +  polyA_signal   SV40 poly(A) signal: SV40 polyadenylation signal
   8479..9339    -  CDS            AmpR: β-lactamase; bla; confers resistance to ampicillin, carbenicillin, and related antibiotics
   9342..89      -  promoter       AmpR promoter (fragment) (across the origin): bla
>Addgene plasmid #157526 | pD649-HAsp-FLT1-COMP5AP-AviTag-9xHis | addgene full sequence | sequence record 495543 | Addgene NGS Result
TTTCAATATTATTGAAGCATTTATCAGGGTTATTGTCTCATGAGCGGATACATATTTGAATGTATTTAGA
AAAATAAACAAATAGGGGTCAGTGTTACAACCAATTAACCAATTCTGAACATTATCGCGAGCCCATTTAT
ACCTGAATATGGCTCATAACACCCCTTGCTCATGACCAAAATCCCTTAACGTGAGTTACGCGCGCGTCGT
TCCACTGAGCGTCAGACCCCGTAGAAAAGATCAAAGGATCTTCTTGAGATCCTTTTTTTCTGCGCGTAAT
CTGCTGCTTGCAAACAAAAAAACCACCGCTACCAGCGGTGGTTTGTTTGCCGGATCAAGAGCTACCAACT
CTTTTTCCGAAGGTAACTGGCTTCAGCAGAGCGCAGATACCAAATACTGTTCTTCTAGTGTAGCCGTAGT
TAGCCCACCACTTCAAGAACTCTGTAGCACCGCCTACATACCTCGCTCTGCTAATCCTGTTACCAGTGGC
TGCTGCCAGTGGCGATAAGTCGTGTCTTACCGGGTTGGACTCAAGACGATAGTTACCGGATAAGGCGCAG
CGGTCGGGCTGAACGGGGGGTTCGTGCACACAGCCCAGCTTGGAGCGAACGACCTACACCGAACTGAGAT
ACCTACAGCGTGAGCTATGAGAAAGCGCCACGCTTCCCGAAGGGAGAAAGGCGGACAGGTATCCGGTAAG
CGGCAGGGTCGGAACAGGAGAGCGCACGAGGGAGCTTCCAGGGGGAAACGCCTGGTATCTTTATAGTCCT
GTCGGGTTTCGCCACCTCTGACTTGAGCGTCGATTTTTGTGATGCTCGTCAGGGGGGCGGAGCCTATGGA
AAAACGCCAGCAACGCGGCCTTTTTACGGTTCCTGGCCTTTTGCTGGCCTTTTGCTCACATGTTCTTTCC
TGCGTTATCCCCTGATTCTGTGGATAACCGTATTACCGCCTTTGAGTGAGCTGATACCGCTCGCCGCAGC
CGAACGACCGAGCGCAGCGAGTCAGTGAGCGAGGAAGCGGAAGGCGAGAGTAGGGAACTGCCAGGCATCA
AACTAAGCAGAAGGCCCCTGACGGATGGCCTTTTTGCGTTTCTACAAACTCTTTCTGTGTTGTAAAACGA
CGGCCAGTCTTAAGCTCGGGCCCCCTGGGCGGTTCTGATAACGAGTAATCGTTAATCCGCAAATAACGTA
AAAACCCGCTTCGGCGGGTTTTTTTATGGGGGGAGTTTAGGGAAAGAGCATTTGTCAGAATATTTAAGGG
CGCCTGTCACTTTGCTTGATATATGAGAATTATTTAACCTTATAAATGAGAAAAAAGCAACGCACTTTAA
ATAAGATACGTTGCTTTTTCGATTGATGAACACCTATAATTAAACTATTCATCTATTATTTATGATTTTT
TGTATATACAATATTTCTAGTTTGTTAAAGAGAATTAAGAAAATAAATCTCGAAAATAATAAAGGGAAAA
TCAGTTTTTGATATCAAAATTATACATGTCAACGATAATACAAAATATAATACAAACTATAAGATGTTAT
CAGTATTTATTATCATTTAGAATAAATTTTGTGTCGCCCTTAATTGTGAGCGGATAACAATTACGAGCTT
CATGCACAGTGGCGTTGACTCAATATTGGCCATTAGCCATATTATTCATTGGTTATATAGCATAAATCAA
TATTGGCTATTGGCCATTGCATACGTTGTATCTATATCATAATATGTACATTTATATTGGCTCATGTCCA
ATATGACCGCCATGTTGGCATTGATTATTGACTAGTTATTAATAGTAATCAATTACGGGGTCATTAGTTC
ATAGCCCATATATGGAGTTCCGCGTTACATAACTTACGGTAAATGGCCCGCCTGGCTGACCGCCCAACGA
CCCCCGCCCATTGACGTCAATAATGACGTATGTTCCCATAGTAACGCCAATAGGGACTTTCCATTGACGT
CAATGGGTGGAGTATTTACGGTAAACTGCCCACTTGGCAGTACATCAAGTGTATCATATGCCAAGTACGC
CCCCTATTGACGTCAATGACGGTAAATGGCCCGCCTGGCATTATGCCCAGTACATGACCTTATGGGACTT
TCCTACTTGGCAGTACATCTACGTATTAGTCATCGCTATTACCATGGTGATGCGGTTTTGGCAGTACATC
AATGGGCGTGGATAGCGGTTTGACTCACGGGGATTTCCAAGTCTCCACCCCATTGACGTCAATGGGAGTT
TGTTTTGGCACCAAAATCAACGGGACTTTCCAAAATGTCGTAACAACTCCGCCCCATTGACGCAAATGGG
CGGTAGGCGTGTACGGTGGGAGGTCTATATAAGCAGAGCTCGTTTAGTGAACCGTCAGATCGCCTGGAGA
CGCCATCCACGCTGTTTTGACCTCCATAGAAGACACCGGGACCGATCCAGCCTCCGCGGCCGGGAACGGT
GCATTGGAACGCGGATTCCCCGTGCCAAGAGTGACGTAAGTACCGCCTATAGAGTCTATAGGCCCACCCC
CTTGGCTTCGTTAGAACGCGGCTACAATTAATACATAACCTTATGTATCATACACATACGATTTAGGTGA
CACTATAGAATAACATCCACTTTGCCTTTCTCTCCACAGGTGTCCACTCCCAGGTCCAACTGCACCTCGG
TTCTATCGAAAACGCGCCTGCTAGCGCCACCATGAAGACCATCATTGCCCTGAGCTACATCTTCTGCCTG
GTGTTCGCTGCGGCCGCCTCTAAGCTGAAAGATCCTGAGCTGAGCCTGAAGGGCACCCAGCATATTATGC
AGGCCGGACAGACCCTGCATCTGCAGTGTAGAGGCGAAGCCGCTCACAAGTGGTCCCTGCCTGAGATGGT
GTCCAAAGAGAGCGAGCGGCTGAGCATCACAAAGAGCGCCTGCGGCAGAAACGGCAAGCAGTTCTGTAGC
ACCCTGACACTGAACACAGCCCAGGCCAATCACACCGGCTTCTACAGCTGCAAGTACCTGGCCGTGCCTA
CCAGCAAGAAGAAAGAAACCGAGAGCGCCATCTACATCTTCATCAGCGACACCGGCAGACCCTTCGTGGA
AATGTACAGCGAGATCCCCGAGATCATCCACATGACCGAGGGCAGAGAGCTGGTCATCCCTTGCAGAGTG
ACAAGCCCCAACATCACAGTGACCCTGAAGAAGTTCCCTCTGGACACACTGATCCCCGACGGCAAGAGAA
TCATCTGGGACAGCCGGAAGGGCTTCATCATCAGCAACGCCACCTACAAAGAGATCGGCCTGCTGACATG
CGAGGCCACAGTGAATGGCCACCTGTACAAGACCAACTATCTGACCCACAGACAGACCAACACCATCATC
GACGTGCAGATCAGCACCCCTAGACCTGTGAAGCTGCTGAGAGGACACACCCTGGTGCTGAATTGCACCG
CCACCACACCTCTGAACACCAGAGTGCAGATGACCTGGTCTTACCCCGACGAGAAGAACAAGAGAGCCAG
CGTCAGAAGGCGGATCGACCAGAGCAATAGCCACGCCAACATCTTCTACTCCGTGCTGACCATCGACAAG
ATGCAGAACAAGGACAAGGGCCTGTACACCTGTAGAGTGCGGAGCGGCCCTAGCTTCAAGTCCGTGAATA
CCAGCGTGCACATCTACGACAAGGCCTTCATCACCGTGAAGCACCGGAAGCAGCAGGTCCTGGAAACAGT
GGCCGGCAAGAGGTCCTACAGACTGAGCATGAAGGTCAAAGCCTTTCCATCTCCTGAGGTCGTGTGGCTG
AAGGATGGACTGCCTGCCACAGAGAAGTCCGCCAGATACCTGACAAGAGGCTACAGCCTGATCATCAAGG
ACGTGACCGAAGAGGACGCCGGCAACTACACCATCCTGCTGTCCATCAAGCAGAGCAACGTGTTCAAGAA
CCTGACCGCCACTCTGATCGTGAACGTGAAGCCCCAGATCTATGAGAAGGCCGTGTCCAGCTTTCCCGAT
CCTGCTCTGTATCCTCTGGGCAGCAGACAGATCCTGACCTGCACAGCCTATGGCATCCCTCAGCCTACCA
TCAAGTGGTTCTGGCACCCCTGCAACCACAACCACAGCGAGGCCAGATGCGACTTCTGCAGCAACAACGA
GGAAAGCTTCATCCTGGACGCCGACAGCAACATGGGCAACAGAATCGAGAGCATCACCCAGCGGATGGCC
ATTATCGAGGGCAAGAACAAAATGGCCAGCACACTGGTGGTGGCCGACTCCAGAATCAGCGGCATCTATA
TCTGTATCGCCAGCAACAAAGTGGGCACCGTGGGCAGAAACATCAGCTTCTACATCACCGATGTGCCCAA
CGGCTTCCACGTGAACCTGGAAAAGATGCCCACCGAAGGCGAGGACCTGAAGCTGAGCTGCACCGTGAAC
AAGTTTCTGTACCGCGACGTGACCTGGATTCTGCTGCGGACAGTGAACAACCGGACCATGCACTACAGCA
TCAGCAAGCAGAAGATGGCTATCACCAAAGAGCACAGCATCACACTGAACCTCACCATCATGAACGTGTC
ACTGCAGGACAGCGGCACCTACGCCTGTAGAGCCAGAAATGTGTACACCGGCGAGGAAATCCTGCAGAAA
AAAGAGATCACCATCCGGGACCAAGAGGCCCCTTACCTGCTGAGAAATCTGAGCGATCACACCGTGGCCA
TCAGCAGCAGCACAACACTGGATTGCCATGCCAATGGCGTGCCCGAGCCTCAGATCACCTGGTTTAAGAA
CAACCACAAGATCCAGCAAGAGCCCGGCATCATCCTCGGACCTGGCAGCTCTACCCTGTTCATCGAGAGA
GTCACTGAAGAGGACGAGGGCGTGTACCACTGCAAGGCCACAAATCAGAAAGGCAGCGTGGAAAGCAGCG
CCTACCTGACAGTGCAGGGCACCAGCGACAAGAGCAACCTGGAAGGCGCGCCGGAAGATCAAGTTGATCC
AAGATTGATTGATGGCAAGGGCGGATCTCTGGAGGTGCTGTTCCAGGGACCAGGCGGAAGCGGCAATCCC
GGCGGCGATCTGGCCCCCCAGATGCTGCGCGAGCTGCAGGAGACCAATGCCGCCCTGCAGGACGTGCGCG
AGCTGCTGCGCCACCGCGTGAAGGAGATCACCTTCCTGAAGAACACCGTGATGGAGTGCGACGCCTGCGG
TATGCAGCCCTCTAGAGGCTCCGGCTCCATCATCCCAGTTGAGGAGGAGAACCCGGACTTCTGGAACCGC
GAGGCAGCCGAGGCCCTGGGTGCCGCCAAGAAGCTGCAGCCTGCACAGACAGCCGCCAAGAACCTCATCA
TCTTCCTGGGCGATGGGATGGGGGTGTCTACGGTGACAGCTGCCAGGATCCTAAAAGGGCAGAAGAAGGA
CAAACTGGGGCCTGAGATACCCCTGGCCATGGACCGCTTCCCATATGTGGCTCTGTCCAAGACATACAAT
GTAGACAAACATGTGCCAGACAGTGGAGCCACAGCCACGGCCTACCTGTGCGGGGTCAAGGGCAACTTCC
AGACCATTGGCTTGAGTGCAGCCGCCCGCTTTAACCAGTGCAACACGACACGCGGCAACGAGGTCATCTC
CGTGATGAATCGGGCCAAGAAAGCAGGGAAGTCAGTGGGAGTGGTAACCACCACACGAGTGCAGCACGCC
TCGCCAGCCGGCACCTACGCCCACACGGTGAACCGCAACTGGTACTCGGACGCCGACGTGCCTGCCTCGG
CCCGCCAGGAGGGGTGCCAGGACATCGCTACGCAGCTCATCTCCAACATGGACATTGACGTGATCCTAGG
TGGAGGCCGAAAGTACATGTTTCGCATGGGAACCCCAGACCCTGAGTACCCAGATGACTACAGCCAAGGT
GGGACCAGGCTGGACGGGAAGAATCTGGTGCAGGAATGGCTGGCGAAGCGCCAGGGTGCCCGGTATGTGT
GGAACCGCACTGAGCTCATGCAGGCTTCCCTGGACCCGTCTGTGACCCATCTCATGGGTCTCTTTGAGCC
TGGAGACATGAAATACGAGATCCACCGAGACTCCACACTGGACCCCTCCCTGATGGAGATGACAGAGGCT
GCCCTGCGCCTGCTGAGCAGGAACCCCCGCGGCTTCTTCCTCTTCGTGGAGGGTGGTCGCATCGACCATG
GTCATCATGAAAGCAGGGCTTACCGGGCACTGACTGAGACGATCATGTTCGACGACGCCATTGAGAGGGC
GGGCCAGCTCACCAGCGAGGAGGACACGCTGAGCCTCGTCACTGCCGACCACTCCCACGTCTTCTCCTTC
GGAGGCTACCCCCTGCGAGGGAGCTCCATCTTCGGGCTGGCCCCTGGCAAGGCCCGGGACAGGAAGGCCT
ACACGGTCCTCCTATACGGAAACGGTCCAGGCTATGTGCTCAAGGACGGCGCCCGGCCGGATGTTACCGA
GAGCGAGAGCGGGAGCCCCGAGTATCGGCAGCAGTCAGCAGTGCCCCTGGACGAAGAGACCCACGCAGGC
GAGGACGTGGCGGTGTTCGCGCGCGGCCCGCAGGCGCACCTGGTTCACGGCGTGCAGGAGCAGACCTTCA
TAGCGCACGTCATGGCCTTCGCCGCCTGCCTGGAGCCCTACACCGCCTGCGACCTGGCGCCCCCCGCCGG
CACCACCGACGCCGCGCACCCGGGTGGCGGAGGACTGAACGACATCTTCGAGGCTCAGAAAATCGAATGG
CACGAACATCACCATCACCATCACCATCACCATTAAGGCCGGCCTGTAGTCACTGGCACAACGCGTTACC
CGGTAAGCCAATCGGGTATACACGGTCGTCATACTGCAGACAGGGTTCTTCTACTTTGCAAGATAGTCTT
GAGTAGTAAAATAAATAGATAGAGAAAATCAGCCTCGACTGTGCCTTCTAGTTGCCAGCCATCTGTTGTT
TGCCCCTCCCCCGTGCCTTCCTTGACCCTGGAAGGTGCCACTCCCACTGTCCTTTCCTAATAAAATGAGG
AAATTGCATCACAACACTCAACCCTATCTCGGTCTATTCTTTTGATTTATAAGGGATTTTGCCGATTTCG
GCCTATTGGTTAAAAAATGAGCTGATTTAACAAAAATTTAACGCGAATTAATTCTGTGGAATGTGTGTCA
GTTAGGGTGTGGAAAGTCCCCAGGCTCCCCAGCAGGCAGAAGTATGCAAAGCATGCATCTCAATTAGTCA
GCAACCAGGTGTGGAAAGTCCCCAGGCTCCCCAGCAGGCAGAAGTATGCAAAGCATGCATCTCAATTAGT
CAGCAACCATAGTCCCGCCCCTAACTCCGCCCATCCCGCCCCTAACTCCGCCCAGTTCCGCCCATTCTCC
GCCCCATGGCTGACTAATTTTTTTTATTTATGCAGAGGCCGAGGCCGCCTCTGCCTCTGAGCTATTCCAG
AAGTAGTGAGGAGGCTTTTTTGGAGGCCTAGGCTTTTGCAAAAAGCTCCCGGGAGCTTGTATATCCATTT
TCGGATCTGATCAGCACGTGTTGACAATTAATCATCGGCATAGTATATCGGCATAGTATAATACGACAAG
GTGAGGAACTAAACCATGACCGAGTACAAGCCCACGGTGCGCCTCGCCACCCGCGACGACGTCCCCAGGG
CCGTACGCACCCTCGCCGCCGCGTTCGCCGACTACCCCGCCACGCGCCACACCGTCGATCCGGACCGCCA
CATCGAGCGGGTCACCGAGCTGCAAGAACTCTTCCTCACGCGCGTCGGGCTCGACATCGGCAAGGTGTGG
GTCGCGGACGACGGCGCCGCGGTGGCGGTCTGGACCACGCCGGAGAGCGTCGAAGCGGGGGCGGTGTTCG
CCGAGATCGGCCCGCGCATGGCCGAGTTGAGCGGTTCCCGGCTGGCCGCGCAGCAACAGATGGAAGGCCT
CCTGGCGCCGCACCGGCCCAAGGAGCCCGCGTGGTTCCTGGCCACCGTCGGCGTCTCGCCCGACCACCAG
GGCAAGGGTCTGGGCAGCGCCGTCGTGCTCCCCGGAGTGGAGGCGGCCGAGCGCGCCGGGGTGCCCGCCT
TCCTGGAGACATCCGCGCCCCGCAACCTCCCCTTCTACGAGCGGCTCGGCTTCACCGTCACCGCCGACGT
CGAGGTGCCCGAAGGACCGCGCACCTGGTGCATGACCCGCAAGCCCGGTGCCTGACACGTGCTACGAGAT
TTCGATTCCACCGCCGCCTTCTATGAAAGGTTGGGCTTCGGAATCGTTTTCCGGGACGCCGGCTGGATGA
TCCTCCAGCGCGGGGATCTCATGCTGGAGTTCTTCGCCCACCCCAACTTGTTTATTGCAGCTTATAATGG
TTACAAATAAAGCAATAGCATCACAAATTTCACAAATAAAGCATTTTTTTCACTGCATTCTAGTTGTGGT
TTGTCCAAACTCATCAATGTATCTTATCATGTCTGTATACCGTCGACCTCTAGCTAGAGCTTGGCGTAAT
CATGGTCATTACCAATGCTTAATCAGTGAGGCACCTATCTCAGCGATCTGTCTATTTCGTTCATCCATAG
TTGCCTGACTCCCCGTCGTGTAGATAACTACGATACGGGAGGGCTTACCATCTGGCCCCAGCGCTGCGAT
GATACCGCGAGAACCACGCTCACCGGCTCCGGATTTATCAGCAATAAACCAGCCAGCCGGAAGGGCCGAG
CGCAGAAGTGGTCCTGCAACTTTATCCGCCTCCATCCAGTCTATTAATTGTTGCCGGGAAGCTAGAGTAA
GTAGTTCGCCAGTTAATAGTTTGCGCAACGTTGTTGCCATCGCTACAGGCATCGTGGTGTCACGCTCGTC
GTTTGGTATGGCTTCATTCAGCTCCGGTTCCCAACGATCAAGGCGAGTTACATGATCCCCCATGTTGTGC
AAAAAAGCGGTTAGCTCCTTCGGTCCTCCGATCGTTGTCAGAAGTAAGTTGGCCGCAGTGTTATCACTCA
TGGTTATGGCAGCACTGCATAATTCTCTTACTGTCATGCCATCCGTAAGATGCTTTTCTGTGACTGGTGA
GTACTCAACCAAGTCATTCTGAGAATAGTGTATGCGGCGACCGAGTTGCTCTTGCCCGGCGTCAATACGG
GATAATACCGCGCCACATAGCAGAACTTTAAAAGTGCTCATCATTGGAAAACGTTCTTCGGGGCGAAAAC
TCTCAAGGATCTTACCGCTGTTGAGATCCAGTTCGATGTAACCCACTCGTGCACCCAACTGATCTTCAGC
ATCTTTTACTTTCACCAGCGTTTCTGGGTGAGCAAAAACAGGAAGGCAAAATGCCGCAAAAAAGGGAATA
AGGGCGACACGGAAATGTTGAATACTCATATTCTTCCTT
