>Addgene plasmid #157526 | pD649-HAsp-FLT1-COMP5AP-AviTag-9xHis | depositor partial sequence | sequence record 304162 | insert (extracellular domain)
TCTAAGCTGAAAGATCCTGAGCTGAGCCTGAAGGGCACCCAGCATATTATGCAGGCCGGACAGACCCTGC
ATCTGCAGTGTAGAGGCGAAGCCGCTCACAAGTGGTCCCTGCCTGAGATGGTGTCCAAAGAGAGCGAGCG
GCTGAGCATCACAAAGAGCGCCTGCGGCAGAAACGGCAAGCAGTTCTGTAGCACCCTGACACTGAACACA
GCCCAGGCCAATCACACCGGCTTCTACAGCTGCAAGTACCTGGCCGTGCCTACCAGCAAGAAGAAAGAAA
CCGAGAGCGCCATCTACATCTTCATCAGCGACACCGGCAGACCCTTCGTGGAAATGTACAGCGAGATCCC
CGAGATCATCCACATGACCGAGGGCAGAGAGCTGGTCATCCCTTGCAGAGTGACAAGCCCCAACATCACA
GTGACCCTGAAGAAGTTCCCTCTGGACACACTGATCCCCGACGGCAAGAGAATCATCTGGGACAGCCGGA
AGGGCTTCATCATCAGCAACGCCACCTACAAAGAGATCGGCCTGCTGACATGCGAGGCCACAGTGAATGG
CCACCTGTACAAGACCAACTATCTGACCCACAGACAGACCAACACCATCATCGACGTGCAGATCAGCACC
CCTAGACCTGTGAAGCTGCTGAGAGGACACACCCTGGTGCTGAATTGCACCGCCACCACACCTCTGAACA
CCAGAGTGCAGATGACCTGGTCTTACCCCGACGAGAAGAACAAGAGAGCCAGCGTCAGAAGGCGGATCGA
CCAGAGCAATAGCCACGCCAACATCTTCTACTCCGTGCTGACCATCGACAAGATGCAGAACAAGGACAAG
GGCCTGTACACCTGTAGAGTGCGGAGCGGCCCTAGCTTCAAGTCCGTGAATACCAGCGTGCACATCTACG
ACAAGGCCTTCATCACCGTGAAGCACCGGAAGCAGCAGGTCCTGGAAACAGTGGCCGGCAAGAGGTCCTA
CAGACTGAGCATGAAGGTCAAAGCCTTTCCATCTCCTGAGGTCGTGTGGCTGAAGGATGGACTGCCTGCC
ACAGAGAAGTCCGCCAGATACCTGACAAGAGGCTACAGCCTGATCATCAAGGACGTGACCGAAGAGGACG
CCGGCAACTACACCATCCTGCTGTCCATCAAGCAGAGCAACGTGTTCAAGAACCTGACCGCCACTCTGAT
CGTGAACGTGAAGCCCCAGATCTATGAGAAGGCCGTGTCCAGCTTTCCCGATCCTGCTCTGTATCCTCTG
GGCAGCAGACAGATCCTGACCTGCACAGCCTATGGCATCCCTCAGCCTACCATCAAGTGGTTCTGGCACC
CCTGCAACCACAACCACAGCGAGGCCAGATGCGACTTCTGCAGCAACAACGAGGAAAGCTTCATCCTGGA
CGCCGACAGCAACATGGGCAACAGAATCGAGAGCATCACCCAGCGGATGGCCATTATCGAGGGCAAGAAC
AAAATGGCCAGCACACTGGTGGTGGCCGACTCCAGAATCAGCGGCATCTATATCTGTATCGCCAGCAACA
AAGTGGGCACCGTGGGCAGAAACATCAGCTTCTACATCACCGATGTGCCCAACGGCTTCCACGTGAACCT
GGAAAAGATGCCCACCGAAGGCGAGGACCTGAAGCTGAGCTGCACCGTGAACAAGTTTCTGTACCGCGAC
GTGACCTGGATTCTGCTGCGGACAGTGAACAACCGGACCATGCACTACAGCATCAGCAAGCAGAAGATGG
CTATCACCAAAGAGCACAGCATCACACTGAACCTCACCATCATGAACGTGTCACTGCAGGACAGCGGCAC
CTACGCCTGTAGAGCCAGAAATGTGTACACCGGCGAGGAAATCCTGCAGAAAAAAGAGATCACCATCCGG
GACCAAGAGGCCCCTTACCTGCTGAGAAATCTGAGCGATCACACCGTGGCCATCAGCAGCAGCACAACAC
TGGATTGCCATGCCAATGGCGTGCCCGAGCCTCAGATCACCTGGTTTAAGAACAACCACAAGATCCAGCA
AGAGCCCGGCATCATCCTCGGACCTGGCAGCTCTACCCTGTTCATCGAGAGAGTCACTGAAGAGGACGAG
GGCGTGTACCACTGCAAGGCCACAAATCAGAAAGGCAGCGTGGAAAGCAGCGCCTACCTGACAGTGCAGG
GCACCAGCGACAAGAGCAACCTGGAA
